Addgene plasmid #207693: qTAG-N-Puro-ultraID
Purpose: (Empty Backbone) Empty N-terminus donor cassette. Integrate homology arms to target the N-terminus insertion of a Puro-2A-ultraID cassette
Depositing lab: Laurence Pelletier. Depositing organization: Sinai Health System. Publication: qTAG: an adaptable plasmid scaffold for CRISPR-based endogenous tagging. Philip R, Sharma A, Matellan L, Erpf AC, Hsu WH, Tkach JM, Wyatt HDM, Pelletier L. EMBO J. 2024 Dec 12. doi: 10.1038/s44318-024-00337-5. PubMed 39668248.
Backbone
  Vector backbone: pUC19
  Backbone manufacturer: Invitrogen
  Backbone size (bp): 2686
  Vector type: Mammalian Expression, CRISPR ; Donor Cassette
  Selectable markers: Puromycin
Growth in bacteria
  Bacterial resistance: Ampicillin, 100 μg/mL
  Growth temperature: 37°C
  Growth strain: DH5alpha
  Copy number: High Copy
Gene/Insert
  Gene/Insert name: None
Terms and licenses: Academic/Nonprofit Terms; Industry Terms: Not Available to Industry
Depositor comments: Please visit https://www.biorxiv.org/content/10.1101/2023.11.01.565029v3 for bioRxiv preprint.
How to cite: qTAG-N-Puro-ultraID was a gift from Laurence Pelletier (Addgene plasmid # 207693 ; http://n2t.net/addgene:207693 ; RRID:Addgene_207693)
