[The description below was written by a language model from this plasmid's Addgene catalogue record and pLannotate feature annotations shown in this document.]
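Description:
qTAG-N-Puro-ultraID is an empty donor-cassette plasmid from the qTAG scaffold series for CRISPR-based endogenous tagging in mammalian cells. It is built on pUC19 and is maintained in E. coli as a high-copy plasmid through the ColE1/pUC origin, with selection by the β-lactamase (AmpR) gene and its bla promoter. Remnants of the pUC19 lac region (lacZα fragment, lac promoter, operator and CAP site) flank the cassette, and short fragments annotated as bom, rop and lacI are backbone residue rather than functional parts.

The payload is a promoterless Puro-2A-ultraID module intended for knock-in at the N-terminus of a target gene. No homology arms are present. The user adds arms matching the locus of interest so that homology-directed repair of a Cas9-induced break places the cassette in frame at the start of the coding sequence. No mammalian promoter is annotated, which fits a design in which the endogenous promoter drives expression. The 2A peptide named in the record (not separately annotated in the feature table) would separate puromycin N-acetyltransferase from the tagged protein, so puromycin resistance enriches for correctly integrated cells. The PuroR coding sequence is bracketed by lox71 and lox66, mutant loxP sites in the same orientation, which should permit Cre-mediated excision of the selection marker after clones are isolated. The downstream feature annotated as a BioID2 fragment corresponds to ultraID, a compact promiscuous biotin ligase related to the Aquifex aeolicus enzyme. Fusing it to an endogenously expressed protein supports proximity-dependent biotinylation to map neighbouring and interacting proteins at native expression levels.
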