Features (pLannotate 1.2.2; 14 found; start..end, strand, type, name):
    137..236     +  misc_feature   bom (fragment): basis of mobility region from pBR322
    242..399     -  CDS            lacZα (fragment): LacZα fragment of β-galactosidase; lacZ fragment
    423..456     +  protein_bind   lox71: Left element (LE) mutant of loxP (Araki et al., 2010). Cre-mediated recombination occurs in the 8-bp core sequence (GCATACAT). Cre recombinase
    465..1061    +  CDS            PuroR (fragment): puromycin N-acetyltransferase; pac from Streptomyces; confers resistance to puromycin
   1134..1167    +  protein_bind   lox66: Right element (RE) mutant of loxP (Araki et al., 2010). Cre-mediated recombination occurs in the 8-bp core sequence (GCATACAT). Cre recombinase
   1248..1760    +  CDS            BioID2 (fragment): promiscuous R40G mutant of a biotin protein ligase from Aquifex aeolicus (Kim et al., 2016)
   1851..1867    -  protein_bind   lac operator: The lac repressor binds to the lac operator to inhibit transcription in E. coli. This inhibition can be relieved by adding lactose or isopropyl-β-D-thiogalactopyranoside (IPTG). lac repressor encoded by lacI
   1875..1905    -  promoter       lac promoter: promoter for the E. coli lac operon
   1920..1941    -  protein_bind   CAP binding site: CAP binding activates transcription in the presence of cAMP. E. coli catabolite activator protein
   1954..2046    -  CDS            lacI (fragment): lac repressor; lacI; The lac repressor binds to the lac operator to inhibit transcription in E. coli. This inhibition can be relieved by adding lactose or isopropyl-β-D-thiogalactopyranoside (IPTG).
   2229..2817    -  rep_origin     ori: high-copy-number ColE1/pMB1/pBR322/pUC origin of replication
   2988..3848    -  CDS            AmpR: β-lactamase; bla; confers resistance to ampicillin, carbenicillin, and related antibiotics
   3849..3953    -  promoter       AmpR promoter: bla
   4048..35      +  CDS            rop (fragment) (across the origin): Rop protein, which maintains plasmids at low copy number; rop
>Addgene plasmid #207693 | qTAG-N-Puro-ultraID | addgene full sequence | sequence record 413756 | Addgene NGS Result
TCGCGCGTTTCGGTGATGACGGTGAAAACCTCTGACACATGCAGCTCCCGGAGACGGTCACAGCTTGTCT
GTAAGCGGATGCCGGGAGCAGACAAGCCCGTCAGGGCGCGTCAGCGGGTGTTGGCGGGTGTCGGGGCTGG
CTTAACTATGCGGCATCAGAGCAGATTGTACTGAGAGTGCACCATATGCGGTGTGAAATACCGCACAGAT
GCGTAAGGAGAAAATACCGCATCAGGCGCCATTCGCCATTCAGGCTGCGCAACTGTTGGGAAGGGCGATC
GGTGCGGGCCTCTTCGCTATTACGCCAGCTGGCGAAAGGGGGATGTGCTGCAAGGCGATTAAGTTGGGTA
ACGCCAGGGTTTTCCCAGTCACGACGTTGTAAAACGACGGCCAGTGAATTCGGCAAGAGCAAGACCGGTA
GCTACCGTTCGTATAGCATACATTATACGAAGTTATCTGCTAGCATGACCGAGTACAAGCCCACGGTGCG
CCTCGCCACCCGCGACGACGTCCCCAGGGCCGTACGCACCCTCGCCGCCGCGTTCGCCGACTACCCCGCC
ACGCGCCACACCGTCGATCCGGACCGCCACATCGAGCGGGTCACCGAGCTGCAAGAACTCTTCCTCACGC
GCGTCGGGCTCGACATCGGCAAGGTGTGGGTCGCGGACGACGGCGCCGCGGTGGCGGTCTGGACCACGCC
GGAGAGCGTCGAAGCGGGGGCGGTGTTCGCCGAGATCGGCCCGCGCATGGCCGAGTTGAGCGGTTCCCGG
CTGGCCGCGCAGCAACAGATGGAAGGCCTCCTGGCGCCGCACCGGCCCAAGGAGCCCGCGTGGTTCCTGG
CCACCGTCGGCGTCTCGCCCGACCACCAGGGCAAGGGTCTGGGCAGCGCCGTCGTGCTCCCCGGAGTGGA
GGCGGCCGAGCGCGCCGGGGTGCCCGCCTTCCTGGAGACCTCCGCGCCCCGCAACCTCCCCTTCTACGAG
CGGCTCGGCTTCACCGTCACCGCCGACGTCGAGGTGCCCGAAGGACCGCGCACCTGGTGCATGACCCGCA
AGCCCGGTGCCGGATCCGGAGCTACTAACTTCAGCCTGCTGAAGCAGGCCGGAGACGTGGAGGAGAACCC
TGGACCTTCTAGAATAACTTCGTATAGCATACATTATACGAACGGTAGCACGCGTGGAGGTGGCGGTTCC
GGCAAGCCCATCCCCAACCCCCTGCTGGGCCTGGACAGCACCGGAGGTGGCGGATCAATGTTCAAGAACC
TGATCTGGCTGAAGGAGGTGGACAGCACCCAGGAGAGACTGAAGGAGTGGAACGTGTCCTACGGCACCGC
CCTGGTGGCCGACAGACAGACCAAGGGCAGAGGCGGCCCCGGCAGAAAGTGGCTGAGCCAGGAGGGCGGC
CTGTACTTCAGCTTCCTGCTGAACCCCAAGGAGTTCGAGAACCTGCTGCAGCTGCCCCTGGTGCTGGGCC
TGAGCGTGAGCGAGGCCCTGGAGGAGATCACCGAGATCCCCTTCAGCCTGAAGTGGCCCAACGACGTGTA
CTTCCAGGAGAAGAAGGTGAGCGGCGTGCTGTGCGAGCTGAGCAAGGACAAGCTGATCGTGGGCATCGGC
ATCAACGTGAACCAGAGAGAGATCCCCGAGGAGATCAAGGACAGAGCCACCACCCTGTACGAGATCACCG
GCAAGGACTGGGACAGAAAGGAGGTGCTGCTGAAGGTGCTGAAGAGAATCAGCGAGAACCTGAAGAAGTT
CAAGGAGAAGGGTGGAGGCGGATCTCTCGAGGGAGGAAGCGGAGGATCTGGCGGTACCAAGCTTGGCGTA
ATCATGGTCATAGCTGTTTCCTGTGTGAAATTGTTATCCGCTCACAATTCCACACAACATACGAGCCGGA
AGCATAAAGTGTAAAGCCTGGGGTGCCTAATGAGTGAGCTAACTCACATTAATTGCGTTGCGCTCACTGC
CCGCTTTCCAGTCGGGAAACCTGTCGTGCCAGCTGCATTAATGAATCGGCCAACGCGCGGGGAGAGGCGG
TTTGCGTATTGGGCGCTCTTCCGCTTCCTCGCTCACTGACTCGCTGCGCTCGGTCGTTCGGCTGCGGCGA
GCGGTATCAGCTCACTCAAAGGCGGTAATACGGTTATCCACAGAATCAGGGGATAACGCAGGAAAGAACA
TGTGAGCAAAAGGCCAGCAAAAGGCCAGGAACCGTAAAAAGGCCGCGTTGCTGGCGTTTTTCCATAGGCT
CCGCCCCCCTGACGAGCATCACAAAAATCGACGCTCAAGTCAGAGGTGGCGAAACCCGACAGGACTATAA
AGATACCAGGCGTTTCCCCCTGGAAGCTCCCTCGTGCGCTCTCCTGTTCCGACCCTGCCGCTTACCGGAT
ACCTGTCCGCCTTTCTCCCTTCGGGAAGCGTGGCGCTTTCTCATAGCTCACGCTGTAGGTATCTCAGTTC
GGTGTAGGTCGTTCGCTCCAAGCTGGGCTGTGTGCACGAACCCCCCGTTCAGCCCGACCGCTGCGCCTTA
TCCGGTAACTATCGTCTTGAGTCCAACCCGGTAAGACACGACTTATCGCCACTGGCAGCAGCCACTGGTA
ACAGGATTAGCAGAGCGAGGTATGTAGGCGGTGCTACAGAGTTCTTGAAGTGGTGGCCTAACTACGGCTA
CACTAGAAGAACAGTATTTGGTATCTGCGCTCTGCTGAAGCCAGTTACCTTCGGAAAAAGAGTTGGTAGC
TCTTGATCCGGCAAACAAACCACCGCTGGTAGCGGTGGTTTTTTTGTTTGCAAGCAGCAGATTACGCGCA
GAAAAAAAGGATCTCAAGAAGATCCTTTGATCTTTTCTACGGGGTCTGACGCTCAGTGGAACGAAAACTC
ACGTTAAGGGATTTTGGTCATGAGATTATCAAAAAGGATCTTCACCTAGATCCTTTTAAATTAAAAATGA
AGTTTTAAATCAATCTAAAGTATATATGAGTAAACTTGGTCTGACAGTTACCAATGCTTAATCAGTGAGG
CACCTATCTCAGCGATCTGTCTATTTCGTTCATCCATAGTTGCCTGACTCCCCGTCGTGTAGATAACTAC
GATACGGGAGGGCTTACCATCTGGCCCCAGTGCTGCAATGATACCGCGAGACCCACGCTCACCGGCTCCA
GATTTATCAGCAATAAACCAGCCAGCCGGAAGGGCCGAGCGCAGAAGTGGTCCTGCAACTTTATCCGCCT
CCATCCAGTCTATTAATTGTTGCCGGGAAGCTAGAGTAAGTAGTTCGCCAGTTAATAGTTTGCGCAACGT
TGTTGCCATTGCTACAGGCATCGTGGTGTCACGCTCGTCGTTTGGTATGGCTTCATTCAGCTCCGGTTCC
CAACGATCAAGGCGAGTTACATGATCCCCCATGTTGTGCAAAAAAGCGGTTAGCTCCTTCGGTCCTCCGA
TCGTTGTCAGAAGTAAGTTGGCCGCAGTGTTATCACTCATGGTTATGGCAGCACTGCATAATTCTCTTAC
TGTCATGCCATCCGTAAGATGCTTTTCTGTGACTGGTGAGTACTCAACCAAGTCATTCTGAGAATAGTGT
ATGCGGCGACCGAGTTGCTCTTGCCCGGCGTCAATACGGGATAATACCGCGCCACATAGCAGAACTTTAA
AAGTGCTCATCATTGGAAAACGTTCTTCGGGGCGAAAACTCTCAAGGATCTTACCGCTGTTGAGATCCAG
TTCGATGTAACCCACTCGTGCACCCAACTGATCTTCAGCATCTTTTACTTTCACCAGCGTTTCTGGGTGA
GCAAAAACAGGAAGGCAAAATGCCGCAAAAAAGGGAATAAGGGCGACACGGAAATGTTGAATACTCATAC
TCTTCCTTTTTCAATATTATTGAAGCATTTATCAGGGTTATTGTCTCATGAGCGGATACATATTTGAATG
TATTTAGAAAAATAAACAAATAGGGGTTCCGCGCACATTTCCCCGAAAAGTGCCACCTGACGTCTAAGAA
ACCATTATTATCATGACATTAACCTATAAAAATAGGCGTATCACGAGGCCCTTTCGTC
